>Addgene plasmid #64595 | pcDNA3-deltaOVA | depositor full sequence | sequence record 117957 | pcDNA3-deltaOVA sequence 6231 bps
GACGGATCGGGAGATCTCCCGATCCCCTATGGTCGACTCTCAGTACAATCTGCTCTGATGCCGCATAGTT
AAGCCAGTATCTGCTCCCTGCTTGTGTGTTGGAGGTCGCTGAGTAGTGCGCGAGCAAAATTTAAGCTACA
ACAAGGCAAGGCTTGACCGACAATTGCATGAAGAATCTGCTTAGGGTTAGGCGTTTTGCGCTGCTTCGCG
ATGTACGGGCCAGATATACGCGTTGACATTGATTATTGACTAGTTATTAATAGTAATCAATTACGGGGTC
ATTAGTTCATAGCCCATATATGGAGTTCCGCGTTACATAACTTACGGTAAATGGCCCGCCTGGCTGACCG
CCCAACGACCCCCGCCCATTGACGTCAATAATGACGTATGTTCCCATAGTAACGCCAATAGGGACTTTCC
ATTGACGTCAATGGGTGGACTATTTACGGTAAACTGCCCACTTGGCAGTACATCAAGTGTATCATATGCC
AAGTACGCCCCCTATTGACGTCAATGACGGTAAATGGCCCGCCTGGCATTATGCCCAGTACATGACCTTA
TGGGACTTTCCTACTTGGCAGTACATCTACGTATTAGTCATCGCTATTACCATGGTGATGCGGTTTTGGC
AGTACATCAATGGGCGTGGATAGCGGTTTGACTCACGGGGATTTCCAAGTCTCCACCCCATTGACGTCAA
TGGGAGTTTGTTTTGGCACCAAAATCAACGGGACTTTCCAAAATGTCGTAACAACTCCGCCCCATTGACG
CAAATGGGCGGTAGGCGTGTACGGTGGGAGGTCTATATAAGCAGAGCTCTCTGGCTAACTAGAGAACCCA
CTGCTTACTGGCTTATCGAAATTAATACGACTCACTATAGGGAGACCCAAGCTTGGTACCGAGCTCGGAT
CCACTAGTAACGGCCGCCAGTGTGCTGGAATTCTGCAGATAACCATGAGCACCAGGACACAGATAAATAA
GGTTGTTCGCTTTGATAAACTTCCAGGATTCGGAGACAGTATTGAAGCTCAGTGTGGCACATCTGTAAAC
GTTCACTCTTCACTTAGAGACATCCTCAACCAAATCACCAAACCAAATGATGTTTATTCGTTCAGCCTTG
CCAGTAGACTTTATGCTGAAGAGAGATACCCAATCCTGCCAGAATACTTGCAGTGTGTGAAGGAACTGTA
TAGAGGAGGCTTGGAACCTATCAACTTTCAAACAGCTGCAGATCAAGCCAGAGAGCTCATCAATTCCTGG
GTAGAAAGTCAGACAAATGGAATTATCAGAAATGTCCTTCAGCCAAGCTCCGTGGATTCTCAAACTGCAA
TGGTTCTGGTTAATGCCATTGTCTTCAAAGGACTGTGGGAGAAAGCATTTAAGGATGAAGACACACAAGC
AATGCCTTTCAGAGTGACTGAGCAAGAAAGCAAACCTGTGCAGATGATGTACCAGATTGGTTTATTTAGA
GTGGCATCAATGGCTTCTGAGAAAATGAAGATCCTGGAGCTTCCATTTGCCAGTGGGACAATGAGCATGT
TGGTGCTGTTGCCTGATGAAGTCTCAGGCCTTGAGCAGCTTGAGAGTATAATCAACTTTGAAAAACTGAC
TGAATGGACCAGTTCTAATGTTATGGAAGAGAGGAAGATCAAAGTGTACTTACCTCGCATGAAGATGGAG
GAAAAATACAACCTCACATCTGTCTTAATGGCTATGGGCATTACTGACGTGTTTAGCTCTTCAGCCAATC
TGTCTGGCATCTCCTCAGCAGAGAGCCTGAAGATATCTCAAGCTGTCCATGCAGCACATGCAGAAATCAA
TGAAGCAGGCAGAGAGGTGGTAGGGTCAGCAGAGGCTGGAGTGGATGCTGCAAGCGTCTCTGAAGAATTT
AGGGCTGACCATCCATTCCTCTTCTGTATCAAGCACATCGCAACCAACGCCGTTCTCTTCTTTGGCAGAT
GTGTTTCCCCTTAAAAAGAAGAAAGCTGAAAAACTCTGTCCCTTCCAACAAGACCCAGAGCACTGTAGTA
TCAGGGGTAAAATGAAAAGTATGTTATCTGCTGCATCCAGACTTCATAAAAGCTGGAGCTTAATCTAGAG
GGCCCTATTCTATAGTGTCACCTAAATGCTAGAGCTCGCTGATCAGCCTCGACTGTGCCTTCTAGTTGCC
AGCCATCTGTTGTTTGCCCCTCCCCCGTGCCTTCCTTGACCCTGGAAGGTGCCACTCCCACTGTCCTTTC
CTAATAAAATGAGGAAATTGCATCGCATTGTCTGAGTAGGTGTCATTCTATTCTGGGGGGTGGGGTGGGG
CAGGACAGCAAGGGGGAGGATTGGGAAGACAATAGCAGGCATGCTGGGGATGCGGTGGGCTCTATGGCTT
CTGAGGCGGAAAGAACCAGCTGGGGCTCTAGGGGGTATCCCC
[124 nt withheld, positions 2423-2546]
C
[32 nt withheld, positions 2548-2579]
CA
[57 nt withheld, positions 2582-2638]
A
[49 nt withheld, positions 2640-2688]
CCTTTGACGTTGGAGTCCACGTTCTTT
[37 nt withheld, positions 2716-2752]
ACCCTATCTCGGTCTATTCTTTTGATTTATAAGGGATTTTGGGGATTTCGGCCTATTGGTTAAAAAATGA
GCTGATTTAACAAAAATTTAACGCGAATTAATTCTGTGGAATGTGTGTCAGTTAGGGTGTGGAAAGTCCC
CAGGCTCCCCAGGCAGGCAGAAGTATGCAAAGCATGCATCTCAATTAGTCAGCAAGATGGATTGCACGCA
GGTTCTCCGGCCGCTTGGGTGGAGAGGCTATTCGGCTATGACTGGGCACAACAGACAATCGGCTGCTCTG
ATGCCGCCGTGTTCCGGCTGTCAGCGCAGGGGCGCCCGGTTCTTTTTGTCAAGACCGACCTGTCCGGTGC
CCTGAATGAACTGCAGGACGAGGCAGCGCGGCTATCGTGGCTGGCCACGACGGGCGTTCCTTGCGCAGCT
GTGCTCGACGTTGTCACTGAAGCGGGAAGGGACTGGCTGCTATTGGGCGAAGTGCCGGGGCAGGATCTCC
TGTCATCTCACCTTGCTCCTGCCGAGAAAGTATCCATCATGGCTGATGCAATGCGGCGGCTGCATACGCT
TGATCCGGCTACCTGCCCATTCGACCACCAAGCGAAACATCGCATCGAGCGAGCACGTACTCGGATGGAA
GCCGGTCTTGTCGATCAGGATGATCTGGACGAAGAGCATCAGGGGCTCGCGCCAGCCGAACTGTTCGCCA
GGCTCAAGGCGCGCATGCCCGACGGCGAGGATCTCGTCGTGACCCATGGCGATGCCTGCTTGCCGAATAT
CATGGTGGAAAATGGCCGCTTTTCTGGATTCATCGACTGTGGCCGGCTGGGTGTGGCGGACCGCTATCAG
GACATAGCGTTGGCTACCCGTGATATTGCTGAAGAGCTTGGCGGCGAATGGGCTGACCGCTTCCTCGTGC
TTTACGGTATCGCCGCTCCCGATTCGCAGCGCATCGCCTTCTATCGCCTTCTTGACGAGTTCTTCTGAGC
GGGACTCTGGGGTTCGAAATGACCGACCAAGCGACGCCCAACCTGCCATCACGAGATTTCGATTCCACCG
CCGCCTTCTATGAAAGGTTGGGCTTCGGAATCGTTTTCCGGGACGCCGGCTGGATGATCCTCCAGCGCGG
GGATCTCATGCTGGAGTTCTTCGCCCACCCCAACTTGTTTATTGCAGCTTATAATGGTTACAAATAAAGC
AATAGCATCACAAATTTCACAAATAAAGCATTTTTTTCACTGCATTCTAGTTGTGGTTTGTCCAAACTCA
TCAATGTATCTTATCATGTCTGTATACCGTCGACCTCTAGCTAGAGCTTGGCGTAATCATGGTCATAGCT
GTTTCCTGTGTGAAATTGTTATCCGCTCACAATTCCACACAACATACGAGCCGGAAGCATAAAGTGTAAA
GCCTGGGGTGCCTAATGAGTGAGCTAACTCACATTAATTGCGTTGCGCTCACTGCCCGCTTTCCAGTCGG
GAAACCTGTCGTGCCAGCTGCATTAATGAATCGGCCAACGCGCGGGGAGAGGCGGTTTGCGTATTGGGCG
CTCTTCCGCTTCCTCGCTCACTGACTCGCTGCGCTCGGTCGTTCGGCTGCGGCGAGCGGTATCAGCTCAC
TCAAAGGCGGTAATACGGTTATCCACAGAATCAGGGGATAACGCAGGAAAGAACATGTGAGCAAAAGGCC
AGCAAAAGGCCAGGAACCGTAAAAAGGCCGCGTTGCTGGCGTTTTTCCATAGGCTCCGCCCCCCTGACGA
GCATCACAAAAATCGACGCTCAAGTCAGAGGTGGCGAAACCCGACAGGACTATAAAGATACCAGGCGTTT
CCCCCTGGAAGCTCCCTCGTGCGCTCTCCTGTTCCGACCCTGCCGCTTACCGGATACCTGTCCGCCTTTC
TCCCTTCGGGAAGCGTGGCGCTTTCTCAATGCTCACGCTGTAGGTATCTCAGTTCGGTGTAGGTCGTTCG
CTCCAAGCTGGGCTGTGTGCACGAACCCCCCGTTCAGCCCGACCGCTGCGCCTTATCCGGTAACTATCGT
CTTGAGTCCAACCCGGTAAGACACGACTTATCGCCACTGGCAGCAGCCACTGGTAACAGGATTAGCAGAG
CGAGGTATGTAGGCGGTGCTACAGAGTTCTTGAAGTGGTGGCCTAACTACGGCTACACTAGAAGGACAGT
ATTTGGTATCTGCGCTCTGCTGAAGCCAGTTACCTTCGGAAAAAGAGTTGGTAGCTCTTGATCCGGCAAA
CAAACCACCGCTGGTAGCGGTGGTTTTTTTGTTTGCAAGCAGCAGATTACGCGCAGAAAAAAAGGATCTC
AAGAAGATCCTTTGATCTTTTCTACGGGGTCTGACGCTCAGTGGAACGAAAACTCACGTTAAGGGATTTT
GGTCATGAGATTATCAAAAAGGATCTTCACCTAGATCCTTTTAAATTAAAAATGAAGTTTTAAATCAATC
TAAAGTATATATGAGTAAACTTGGTCTGACAGTTACCAATGCTTAATCAGTGAGGCACCTATCTCAGCGA
TCTGTCTATTTCGTTCATCCATAGTTGCCTGACTCCCCGTCGTGTAGATAACTACGATACGGGAGGGCTT
ACCATCTGGCCCCAGTGCTGCAATGATACCGCGAGACCCACGCTCACCGGCTCCAGATTTATCAGCAATA
AACCAGCCAGCCGGAAGGGCCGAGCGCAGAAGTGGTCCTGCAACTTTATCCGCCTCCATCCAGTCTATTA
ATTGTTGCCGGGAAGCTAGAGTAAGTAGTTCGCCAGTTAATAGTTTGCGCAACGTTGTTGCCATTGCTAC
AGGCATCGTGGTGTCACGCTCGTCGTTTGGTATGGCTTCATTCAGCTCCGGTTCCCAACGATCAAGGCGA
GTTACATGATCCCCCATGTTGTGCAAAAAAGCGGTTAGCTCCTTCGGTCCTCCGATCGTTGTCAGAAGTA
AGTTGGCCGCAGTGTTATCACTCATGGTTATGGCAGCACTGCATAATTCTCTTACTGTCATGCCATCCGT
AAGATGCTTTTCTGTGACTGGTGAGTACTCAACCAAGTCATTCTGAGAATAGTGTATGCGGCGACCGAGT
TGCTCTTGCCCGGCGTCAATACGGGATAATACCGCGCCACATAGCAGAACTTTAAAAGTGCTCATCATTG
GAAAACGTTCTTCGGGGCGAAAACTCTCAAGGATCTTACCGCTGTTGAGATCCAGTTCGATGTAACCCAC
TCGTGCACCCAACTGATCTTCAGCATCTTTTACTTTCACCAGCGTTTCTGGGTGAGCAAAAACAGGAAGG
CAAAATGCCGCAAAAAAGGGAATAAGGGCGACACGGAAATGTTGAATACTCATACTCTTCCTTTTTCAAT
ATTATTGAAGCATTTATCAGGGTTATTGTCTCATGAGCGGATACATATTTGAATGTATTTAGAAAAATAA
ACAAATAGGGGTTCCGCGCACATTTCCCCGAAAAGTGCCACCTGACGTC
Features (pLannotate 1.2.2; 21 found; start..end, strand, type, name):
     36..80      -  misc_feature   bom (fragment): basis of mobility region from pBR322
    235..614     +  enhancer       CMV enhancer: human cytomegalovirus immediate early enhancer
    615..818     +  promoter       CMV promoter: human cytomegalovirus (CMV) immediate early promoter
    814..847     +  LTR            5' LTR (truncated) (fragment): truncated 5' long terminal repeat (LTR) from HIV-1
    863..881     +  promoter       T7 promoter: promoter for bacteriophage T7 RNA polymerase
    958..1974    +  CDS            ovalbumin (fragment): chicken ovalbumin
   2109..2127    -  promoter       SP6 promoter: promoter for bacteriophage SP6 RNA polymerase
   2153..2377    +  polyA_signal   bGH poly(A) signal: bovine growth hormone polyadenylation signal
   2381..2402    +  promoter       SV40 promoter (fragment): SV40 enhancer and early promoter
   2423..2851    +  rep_origin     f1 ori (sequence partly withheld): f1 bacteriophage origin of replication; arrow indicates direction of (+) strand synthesis
   2856..2947    +  promoter       SV40 promoter (fragment): SV40 enhancer and early promoter
   2945..3730    +  CDS            NeoR/KanR: aminoglycoside phosphotransferase from Tn5; aph(3')-II (or nptII); confers resistance to neomycin, kanamycin, and G418 (Geneticin®)
   3751..3909    +  CDS            ble (fragment): BLE_KLEPN - Experimental evidence at protein level: Swiss-Prot protein existence level 1. Binding protein with a strong affinity to the bleomycin family of antibiotics. Binds to CL990; an antimitotic-antibiotic compound. From Klebsiella pneumoniae.
   3904..4025    +  polyA_signal   SV40 poly(A) signal: SV40 polyadenylation signal
   4098..4114    -  protein_bind   lac operator: The lac repressor binds to the lac operator to inhibit transcription in E. coli. This inhibition can be relieved by adding lactose or isopropyl-β-D-thiogalactopyranoside (IPTG). lac repressor encoded by lacI
   4122..4152    -  promoter       lac promoter: promoter for the E. coli lac operon
   4167..4188    -  protein_bind   CAP binding site: CAP binding activates transcription in the presence of cAMP. E. coli catabolite activator protein
   4201..4293    -  CDS            lacI (fragment): lac repressor; lacI; The lac repressor binds to the lac operator to inhibit transcription in E. coli. This inhibition can be relieved by adding lactose or isopropyl-β-D-thiogalactopyranoside (IPTG).
   4476..5064    -  rep_origin     ori: high-copy-number ColE1/pMB1/pBR322/pUC origin of replication
   5235..6095    -  CDS            AmpR: β-lactamase; bla; confers resistance to ampicillin, carbenicillin, and related antibiotics
   6096..6200    -  promoter       AmpR promoter: bla
