[The description below was written by a language model from this plasmid's Addgene catalogue record and pLannotate feature annotations shown in this document.]
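Description:
pcDNA3-deltaOVA is a 6,231 bp mammalian expression plasmid built on the Invitrogen pcDNA3 backbone. It expresses an N-terminally truncated form of chicken (Gallus gallus) ovalbumin. The truncation removes the first 49 amino acids, which the record describes as the leader sequence needed for translocation into the endoplasmic reticulum, so the antigen should remain in the cytosol instead of entering the secretory pathway. The ovalbumin fragment is transcribed from the human cytomegalovirus immediate-early enhancer and promoter and terminated by the bovine growth hormone polyadenylation signal. Flanking T7 and SP6 phage promoters come from the pcDNA3 polylinker region and can serve for in vitro transcription or as priming sites. The insert was placed by restriction cloning, and the 5′ HpaI junction was destroyed while the 3′ XbaI site was kept.

In E. coli the plasmid replicates from a high-copy ColE1/pUC-type origin and is selected with ampicillin through the β-lactamase gene. An f1 origin is also present and allows single-stranded DNA production. For mammalian cells, a neomycin phosphotransferase cassette with an SV40 polyadenylation signal provides G418 selection of stable transfectants. Only fragments of the SV40 early promoter are annotated upstream of this cassette. The short annotated matches to an HIV-1 LTR, ble, lacI and the lac promoter region appear to be backbone remnants or incidental similarity, not functional payload.

According to the record, the construct supplies ovalbumin as an endogenously expressed model antigen for studying MHC class I and class II presentation. The associated work examined this in transfected dendritic cells.
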