Addgene plasmid #64595: pcDNA3-deltaOVA
Purpose: Expression of N-terminally truncated chicken ovalbumin as model antigen for study of MHC class I and class II presentation
Depositing lab: Sandra Diebold & Martin Zenke. Depositing organization: Max-Delbrueck-Centrum fuer Molekulare Medizin (MDC). Publication: MHC class II presentation of endogenously expressed antigens by transfected dendritic cells. Diebold SS, Cotten M, Koch N, Zenke M. Gene Ther. 2001 Mar;8(6):487-93. 10.1038/sj.gt.3301433 PubMed 11313828.
Backbone
  Vector backbone: pcDNA3
  Backbone manufacturer: Invitrogen
  Total vector size (bp): 6231
  Vector type: Mammalian Expression
Growth in bacteria
  Bacterial resistance: Ampicillin, 100 μg/mL
  Growth temperature: 37°C
  Growth strain: DH5alpha
  Copy number: Unknown
Gene/Insert
  Gene/Insert name: Ovalbumin
  Species: G. gallus (chicken)
  Mutation: Lacking first 49 aa (leader sequence for translocation into the ER)
  Promoter: CMV
  Cloning method: Restriction Enzyme; 5′ cloning site HpaI (destroyed during cloning); 3′ cloning site XbaI (not destroyed)
  Sequencing primers: 5′ CMV Forward; 3′ BGH-rev
Terms and licenses: Academic/Nonprofit Terms; Industry Terms: Not Available to Industry
How to cite: pcDNA3-deltaOVA was a gift from Sandra Diebold & Martin Zenke (Addgene plasmid # 64595 ; http://n2t.net/addgene:64595 ; RRID:Addgene_64595)
