>Addgene plasmid #64595 | pcDNA3-deltaOVA | addgene partial sequence | sequence record 113826 | CMV-F 5'-CGCAAATGGGCGGTAGGCGTG-3'
ACTGCTTACTGGCTTATCGAAATTAATACGACTCACTATAGGGAGACCCAAGCTTGGTACCGAGCTCGGA
TCCACTAGTAACGGCCGCCAGTGTGCTGGAATTCTGCAGATAACCATGAGCACCAGGACACAGATAAATA
AGGTTGTTCGCTTTGATAAACTTCCAGGATTCGGAGACAGTATTGAAGCTCAGTGTGGCACATCTGTAAA
CGTTCACTCTTCACTTAGAGACATCCTCAACCAAATCACCAAACCAAATGATGTTTATTCGTTCAGCCTT
GCCAGTAGACTTTATGCTGAAGAGAGATACCCAATCCTGCCAGAATACTTGCAGTGTGTGAAGGAACTGT
ATAGAGGAGGCTTGGAACCTATCAACTTTCAAACAGCTGCAGATCAAGCCAGAGAGCTCATCAATTCCTG
GGTAGAAAGTCAGACAAATGGAATTATCAGAAATGTCCTTCAGCCAAGCTCCGTGGATTCTCAAACTGCA
ATGGTTCTGGTTAATGCCATTGTCTTCAAAGGACTGTGGGAGAAAGCATTTAAGGATGAAGACACACAAG
CAATGCCTTTCAGAGTGACTGAGCAAGAAAGCAAACCTGTGCAGATGATGTACCAGATTGGTTTATTTAG
AGTGGCATCAATGGCTTCTGAGAAAATGAAGATCCTGGAGCTTCCATTTGCCAGTGGGACAATGAGCATG
TTGGTGCTGTTGCCTGATGAAGTCTCAGGCCTTGAGCAGCTTGAGAGTATAATCAAC
