>Addgene plasmid #64595 | pcDNA3-deltaOVA | addgene partial sequence | sequence record 113828 | BGH-rev 5'-TAGAAGGCACAGTCGAGG-3'
TCTAGATTAAGCTCCAGCTTTTATGAAGTCTGGATGCAGCAGATAACATACTTTTCATTTTACCCCTGAT
ACTACAGTGCTCTGGGTCTTGTTGGAAGGGACAGAGTTTTTCAGCTTTCTTCTTTTTAAGGGGAAACACA
TCTGCCAAAGAAGAGAACGGCGTTGGTTGCGATGTGCTTGATACAGAAGAGGAATGGATGGTCAGCCCTA
AATTCTTCAGAGACGCTTGCAGCATCCACTCCAGCCTCTGCTGACCCTACCACCTCTCTGCCTGCTTCAT
TGATTTCTGCATGTGCTGCATGGACAGCTTGAGATATCTTCAGGCTCTCTGCTGAGGAGATGCCAGACAG
ATTGGCTGAAGAGCTAAACACGTCAGTAATGCCCATAGCCATTAAGACAGATGTGAGGTTGTATTTTTCC
TCCATCTTCATGCGAGGTAAGTACACTTTGATCTTCCTCTCTTCCATAACATTAGAACTGGTCCATTCAG
TCAGTTTTTCAAAGTTGATTATACTCTCAAGCTGCTCAAGGCCTGAGACTTCATCAGGCAACAGCACCAA
CATGCTCATTGTCCCACTGGCAAATGGAAGCTCCAGGATCTTCATTTTCTCAGAAGCCATTGATGCCACT
CTAAATAAACCAATCTGGTACATCATCTGCACAGGTTTGCTTTCTTGCTCAGTCACTCTGAAAGGCATTG
CTTGTGTGTCTTCATCCTTAAATGCTTTCTCCCACAGTCCTTTG
